>Addgene plasmid #197172 | pAAV-CAG-mRhubarb713-P2A-GFP | addgene full sequence | sequence record 387212 | Addgene Partial NGS Result
TATCTACGTAGCCATGCTCTAGGAAGAGTACCATTGACGTCAATAATGACGTATGTTCCCATAGTAACGC
CAATAGGGACTTTCCATTGACGTCAATGGGTGGAGTATTTACGGTAAACTGCCCACTTGGCAGTACATCA
AGTGTATCATATGCCAAGTACGCCCCCTATTGACGTCAATGACGGTAAATGGCCCGCCTGGCATTATGCC
CAGTACATGACCTTATGGGACTTTCCTACTTGGCAGTACATCTACGTATTAGTCATCGCTATTACCATGG
TCGAGGTGAGCCCCACGTTCTGCTTCACTCTCCCCATCTCCCCCCCCTCCCCACCCCCAATTTTGTATTT
ATTTATTTTTTAATTATTTTGTGCAGCGATGGGGGCGGGGGGGGGGGGGGGGCGCGCGCCAGGCGGGGCG
GGGCGGGGCGAGGGGCGGGGCGGGGCGAGGCGGAGAGGTGCGGCGGCAGCCAATCAGAGCGGCGCGCTCC
GAAAGTTTCCTTTTATGGCGAGGCGGCGGCGGCGGCGGCCCTATAAAAAGCGAAGCGCGCGGCGGGCGGG
AGTCGCTGCGCGCTGCCTTCGCCCCGTGCCCCGCTCCGCCGCCGCCTCGCGCCGCCCGCCCCGGCTCTGA
CTGACCGCGTTACTCCCACAGGTGAGCGGGCGGGACGGCCCTTCTCCTCCGGGCTGTAATTAGCGCTTGG
TTTAATGACGGCTTGTTTCTTTTCTGTGGCTGCGTGAAAGCCTTGAGGGGCTCCGGGAGGGCCCTTTGTG
CGGGGGGAGCGGCTCGGGGCTGTCCGCGGGGGGACGGCTGCCTTCGGGGGGGACGGGGCAGGGCGGGGTT
CGGCTTCTGGCGTGTGACCGGCGGCTCTAGAGCCTCTGCTAACCATGTTCATGCCTTCTTCTTTTTCCTA
CAGCTCCTGGGCAACGTGCTGGTTATTGTGCTGTCTCATCATTTTGGCAAAGAATTGGATCCGGTACCGC
CACCATGGCTGAAGGATCCGTCGCCAGGCAGCCTGACCTCTTGACCTGCGACGATGAGCCGATCCATATC
CCCGGTGCCATCCAACCGCATGGACTGCTGCTCGCCCTCGCCGCCGACATGACGATCGTTGCCGGCAGCG
ACAACCTTCCCGAACTCACCGGACTGGCGATCGGCGCCCTGATCGGCCGCTCTGCGGCCGATGTCTTCGA
CTCGGAGACGCACAACCGTCTGACGATCGCCTTGGCCGAGCCCGGGGCGGCCGTCGGAGCACCGATCACT
GTCGGCTTCACGATGCGAAAGGACGCAGGCTTCATCGGCTCCTGGCATCGCCATGATCAGCTCATCTTCC
TCGAGCTCGAGCCTCCCCAGCGGGACGTCGCCGAGCCGCAGGCGTTCTTCCGCCACACCAACAGCGCCAT
CCGCCGCCTGCAGGCCGCCGAAACCTTGGAGAGCGCCTGCGCCGCCGCGGCGCAAGAGGTGCGGAAGATT
ACCGGCTTCGATCGGGTGATGATCTATCGCTTCGCCTCCGACTTCAGCGGCGAAGTGATCGCAGAGGATC
GGTGCGCCGAGGTCGAGTCAAACCTAGGCCTGCACTATCCTGCCTCAACCGTGCCGGCGCAGGCCCGTCG
GCTCTATACCATCAACCCGGTACGGATCATTCCCGATATCAATTATCGGCCGGTGCCGGTCACCCCAGAC
CTCAATCCGGTCACCGGGCGGCCGATTGATCTTAGCTTCGCCATCCTGCGCAGCGTCTCGCCCGTCCATC
TGGAATTCATGCGCAACATAGGCATGCACGGCACGATGTCGATCTCGATTTTGCGCGGCGAGCGACTGTG
GGGATTGATCGTTTGCCATCACCGAACGCCGTACTACGTCGATCTCGATGGCCGCCAAGCCTGCGAGCTA
GTCGCCCAGGTTCTGGCCCGGGCGATCGGCGTGATGGAAGAGCGACCGGTTCACGTGGGAAGTGGGGCTA
CAAACTTCTCACTGCTGAAACAGGCCGGGGATGTGGAGGAAAACCCAGGACCACACGTGACTAGTGTGAG
CAAGGGCGAGGAGCTGTTCACCGGGGTGGTGCCCATCCTGGTCGAGCTGGACGGCGACGTAAACGGCCAC
AAGTTCAGCGTGTCCGGCGAGGGCGAGGGCGATGCCACCTACGGCAAGCTGACCCTGAAGTTCATCTGCA
CCACCGGCAAGCTGCCCGTGCCCTGGCCCACCCTCGTGACCACCCTGACCTACGGCGTGCAGTGCTTCAG
CCGCTACCCCGACCACATGAAGCAGCACGACTTCTTCAAGTCCGCCATGCCCGAAGGCTACGTCCAGGAG
CGCACCATCTTCTTCAAGGACGACGGCAACTACAAGACCCGCGCCGAGGTGAAGTTCGAGGGCGACACCC
TGGTGAACCGCATCGAGCTGAAGGGCATCGACTTCAAGGAGGACGGCAACATCCTGGGGCACAAGCTGGA
GTACAACTACAACAGCCACAACGTCTATATCATGGCCGACAAGCAGAAGAACGGCATCAAGGTGAACTTC
AAGATCCGCCACAACATCGAGGACGGCAGCGTGCAGCTCGCCGACCACTACCAGCAGAACACCCCCATCG
GCGACGGCCCCGTGCTGCTGCCCGACAACCACTACCTGAGCACCCAGTCCGCCCTGAGCAAAGACCCCAA
CGAGAAGCGCGATCACATGGTCCTGCTGGAGTTCGTGACCGCCGCCGGGATCACTCTCGGCATGGACGAG
CTGTACAAGTAAGAATTCGATATCAAGCTTATCGATAATCAACCTCTGGATTACAAAATTTGTGAAAGAT
TGACTGGTATTCTTAACTATGTTGCTCCTTTTACGCTATGTGGATACGCTGCTTTAATGCCTTTGTATCA
TGCTATTGCTTCCCGTATGGCTTTCATTTTCTCCTCCTTGTATAAATCCTGGTTGCTGTCTCTTTATGAG
GAGTTGTGGCCCGTTGTCAGGCAACGTGGCGTGGTGTGCACTGTGTTTGCTGACGCAACCCCCACTGGTT
GGGGCATTGCCACCACCTGTCAGCTCCTTTCCGGGACTTTCGCTTTCCCCCTCCCTATTGCCACGGCGGA
ACTCATCGCCGCCTGCCTTGCCCGCTGCTGGACAGGGGCTCGGCTGTTGGGCACTGACAATTCCGTGGTG
TTGTCGGGGAAATCATCGTCCTTTCCTTGGCTGCTCGCCTGTGTTGCCACCTGGATTCTGCGCGGGACGT
CCTTCTGCTACGTCCCTTCGGCCCTCAATCCAGCGGACCTTCCTTCCCGCGGCCTGCTGCCGGCTCTGCG
GCCTCTTCCGCGTCTTCGCCTTCGCCCTCAGACGAGTCGGATCTCCCTTTGGGCCGCCTCCCCGCATCGA
TACCGTCGACCCGGGCGGCCGCTTCGAGCAGACATGATAAGATACATTGATGAGTTTGGACAAACCACAA
CTAGAATGCAGTGAAAAAAATGCTTTATTTGTGAAATTTGTGATGCTATTGCTTTATTTGTAACCATTAT
AAGCTGCAATAAACAAGTTAACAACAACAATTGCATTCATTTTATGTTTCAGGTTCAGGGGGAGATGTGG
GAGGTTTTTTAAAGCAAGTAAAACCTCTACAAATGTGGTAAAATCGATAAGGATCTTCCTAGAGCATGGC
TACGTAGATAAGTAGCATGGCGGGTTAATCATTAACTACAAGGAACCCCTAGTGATGGAGTTGGCCACTC
CCTCTCTGCGCGCTCGCTCGCTCACTGAGGCCGGGCGACCAAAGGTCGCCCGGCCTCAGTGAGCGAGCGA
GCGCGCAGCTGCATTAATGAATCGGCCAACGCGCGGGGAGAGGCGGTTTGCGTATTGGGCGCTCTTCCGC
TTCCTCGCTCACTGACTCGCTGCGCTCGGTCGTTCGGCTGCGGCGAGCGGTATCAGCTCACTCAAAGGCG
GTAATACGGTTATCCACAGAATCAGGGGATAACGCAGGAAAGAACATGTGAGCAAAAGGCCAGCAAAAGG
CCAGGAACCGTAAAAAGGCCGCGTTGCTGGCGTTTTTCCATAGGCTCCGCCCCCCTGACGAGCATCACAA
AAATCGACGCTCAAGTCAGAGGTGGCGAAACCCGACAGGACTATAAAGATACCAGGCGTTTCCCCCTGGA
AGCTCCCTCGTGCGCTCTCCTGTTCCGACCCTGCCGCTTACCGGATACCTGTCCGCCTTTCTCCCTTCGG
GAAGCGTGGCGCTTTCTCATAGCTCACGCTGTAGGTATCTCAGTTCGGTGTAGGTCGTTCGCTCCAAGCT
GGGCTGTGTGCACGAACCCCCCGTTCAGCCCGACCGCTGCGCCTTATCCGGTAACTATCGTCTTGAGTCC
AACCCGGTAAGACACGACTTATCGCCACTGGCAGCAGCCACTGGTAACAGGATTAGCAGAGCGAGGTATG
TAGGCGGTGCTACAGAGTTCTTGAAGTGGTGGCCTAACTACGGCTACACTAGAAGAACAGTATTTGGTAT
CTGCGCTCTGCTGAAGCCAGTTACCTTCGGAAAAAGAGTTGGTAGCTCTTGATCCGGCAAACAAACCACC
GCTGGTAGCGGTGGTTTTTTTGTTTGCAAGCAGCAGATTACGCGCAGAAAAAAAGGATCTCAAGAAGATC
CTTTGATCTTTTCTACGGGGTCTGACGCTCAGTGGAACGAAAACTCACGTTAAGGGATTTTGGTCATGAG
ATTATCAAAAAGGATCTTCACCTAGATCCTTTTAAATTAAAAATGAAGTTTTAAATCAATCTAAAGTATA
TATGAGTAAACTTGGTCTGACAGTTACCAATGCTTAATCAGTGAGGCACCTATCTCAGCGATCTGTCTAT
TTCGTTCATCCATAGTTGCCTGACTCCCCGTCGTGTAGATAACTACGATACGGGAGGGCTTACCATCTGG
CCCCAGTGCTGCAATGATACCGCGAGACCCACGCTCACCGGCTCCAGATTTATCAGCAATAAACCAGCCA
GCCGGAAGGGCCGAGCGCAGAAGTGGTCCTGCAACTTTATCCGCCTCCATCCAGTCTATTAATTGTTGCC
GGGAAGCTAGAGTAAGTAGTTCGCCAGTTAATAGTTTGCGCAACGTTGTTGCCATTGCTACAGGCATCGT
GGTGTCACGCTCGTCGTTTGGTATGGCTTCATTCAGCTCCGGTTCCCAACGATCAAGGCGAGTTACATGA
TCCCCCATGTTGTGCAAAAAAGCGGTTAGCTCCTTCGGTCCTCCGATCGTTGTCAGAAGTAAGTTGGCCG
CAGTGTTATCACTCATGGTTATGGCAGCACTGCATAATTCTCTTACTGTCATGCCATCCGTAAGATGCTT
TTCTGTGACTGGTGAGTACTCAACCAAGTCATTCTGAGAATAGTGTATGCGGCGACCGAGTTGCTCTTGC
CCGGCGTCAATACGGGATAATACCGCGCCACATAGCAGAACTTTAAAAGTGCTCATCATTGGAAAACGTT
CTTCGGGGCGAAAACTCTCAAGGATCTTACCGCTGTTGAGATCCAGTTCGATGTAACCCACTCGTGCACC
CAACTGATCTTCAGCATCTTTTACTTTCACCAGCGTTTCTGGGTGAGCAAAAACAGGAAGGCAAAATGCC
GCAAAAAAGGGAATAAGGGCGACACGGAAATGTTGAATACTCATACTCTTCCTTTTTCAATATTATTGAA
GCATTTATCAGGGTTATTGTCTCATGAGCGGATACATATTTGAATGTATTTAGAAAAATAAACAAATAGG
GGTTCCGCGCACATTTCCCCGAAAAGTGCCACCTAAATTGTAAGCGTTAATATTTTGTTAAAATTCGCGT
TAAATTTTTGTTAAATCAGCTCATTTTTTAACCAATAGGCCGAAATCGGCAAAATCCCTTATAAATCAAA
AGAATAGACCGAGATAGGGT
[37 nt withheld, positions 5901-5937]
AAAGAACGTGGACTCCAACGTCAAAGG
[49 nt withheld, positions 5965-6013]
T
[91 nt withheld, positions 6015-6105]
G
[124 nt withheld, positions 6107-6230]
CCCATTCGCCATTCAGGCTGCGCAACTGTTGGGAAGGGCGATCGGTGCGGGCCTCTTCGCTATTACGCCA
GCTGCGCGCTCGCTCGCTCACTGAGGCCGCCCGGGCAAAGCCCGGGCGTCGGGCGACCTTTGGTCGCCCG
GCCTCAGTGAGCGAGCGAGCGCGCAGAGAGGGAGTGGCCAACTCCATCACTAGGGGTTCCTTGTAGTTAA
TGATTAACCCGCCATGCTACT
Features (pLannotate 1.2.2; 19 found; start..end, strand, type, name):
     31..279     +  enhancer       CMV enhancer (fragment): human cytomegalovirus immediate early enhancer
    281..558     +  promoter       chicken β-actin promoter: No description available
    559..694     +  intron         hybrid intron (fragment): hybrid between chicken β-actin (CBA) and minute virus of mice (MMV) introns (Gray et al., 2011)
    783..913     +  intron         chimeric intron (fragment): chimera between introns from chicken β-actin and rabbit β-globin
    911..973     +  CDS            HBB (fragment): HBB_LEPEU - Experimental evidence at protein level: Swiss-Prot protein existence level 1. Involved in oxygen transport from the lung to the various peripheral tissues. From Lepus europaeus (European hare).
    985..1932    +  CDS            mRhubarb713: mRhubarb713 is a basic (constitutively fluorescent) near ir fluorescent protein published in 2019, derived from Rhodopseudomonas palustris. It requires the cofactor biliverdin for fluorescence.
   2026..2742    +  CDS            EGFP: the original enhanced GFP (Yang et al., 1996) mammalian codon-optimized
   2743..2767    +  misc_feature   MCS (fragment): pBluescript multiple cloning site
   2767..3355    +  misc_feature   WPRE: woodchuck hepatitis virus posttranscriptional regulatory element
   3398..3519    -  polyA_signal   SV40 poly(A) signal: SV40 polyadenylation signal
   3542..3610    -  CDS            large T antigen (fragment): large T antigen from SV40 (simian virus 40)
   3681..3762    +  repeat_region  AAV2 ITR (fragment): inverted terminal repeat of adeno-associated virus serotype 2 inverted
   3786..3842    -  CDS            lacI (fragment): lac repressor; lacI; The lac repressor binds to the lac operator to inhibit transcription in E. coli. This inhibition can be relieved by adding lactose or isopropyl-β-D-thiogalactopyranoside (IPTG).
   4025..4613    -  rep_origin     ori: high-copy-number ColE1/pMB1/pBR322/pUC origin of replication
   4784..5644    -  CDS            AmpR: β-lactamase; bla; confers resistance to ampicillin, carbenicillin, and related antibiotics
   5645..5749    -  promoter       AmpR promoter: bla
   5802..6230    -  rep_origin     f1 ori (sequence partly withheld): f1 bacteriophage origin of replication; arrow indicates direction of (+) strand synthesis
   6235..6304    -  CDS            lacZα (fragment): LacZα fragment of β-galactosidase; lacZ fragment
   6299..6431    -  repeat_region  AAV2 ITR (fragment): inverted terminal repeat of adeno-associated virus serotype 2 inverted
