[The description below was written by a language model from this plasmid's Addgene catalogue record and pLannotate feature annotations shown in this document.]
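Description:
pAAV-CAG-mRhubarb713-P2A-GFP is an adeno-associated virus transfer plasmid built on the pAAV-CAG-WPRE backbone for expressing a near-infrared fluorescent protein together with a green reference reporter in mammalian cells. It is maintained in E. coli through a high-copy ColE1/pUC-type origin and selected with ampicillin via the β-lactamase gene and its native promoter. An f1 phage origin is also present. The sequence record is labelled as a partial NGS result, and both AAV2 inverted terminal repeats are annotated only as fragments. Several other short hits (HBB, lacI, lacZα, SV40 large T antigen) appear to be backbone remnants or parts of the intron and polyadenylation regions rather than functional genes.

Between the ITRs, expression is driven by the CAG promoter, annotated as a CMV enhancer fragment, the chicken β-actin promoter and chimeric β-actin/β-globin intron sequence. This drives a single open reading frame encoding mRhubarb713, followed by EGFP. mRhubarb713 is a near-infrared fluorescent protein derived from Rhodopseudomonas palustris that needs biliverdin as its chromophore; the catalogue's species field lists mouse, which does not match this origin. The P2A peptide named in the construct title is not annotated separately but would fall in the gap between the two coding sequences. It causes ribosomal skipping, so the two proteins are produced separately from one transcript. A WPRE downstream enhances transcript stability and expression, and an SV40 poly(A) signal is annotated after it, on the reverse strand.

Co-translated EGFP can serve as an internal reference for normalising near-infrared signal to expression level, which fits the associated study's quantitative comparison of near-infrared fluorescent proteins. The plasmid can be transfected directly or used to package recombinant AAV.
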