Addgene plasmid #197172: pAAV-CAG-mRhubarb713-P2A-GFP
Purpose: Expresses the protein of mRhubarb713-P2A-GFP in mammalian cells
Depositing lab: Kiryl Piatkevich. Depositing organization: Westlake University. Publication: Quantitative assessment of near-infrared fluorescent proteins. Zhang H, Papadaki S, Sun X, Wang X, Drobizhev M, Yao L, Rehbock M, Koster RW, Wu L, Namikawa K, Piatkevich KD. Nat Methods. 2023 Sep 4. doi: 10.1038/s41592-023-01975-z. PubMed 37666982.
Backbone
  Vector backbone: pAAV-CAG-WPRE
  Vector type: AAV
Growth in bacteria
  Bacterial resistance: Ampicillin, 100 μg/mL
  Growth temperature: 37°C
  Growth strain: NEB Stable
  Copy number: High Copy
Gene/Insert
  Gene/Insert name: mRhubard713-P2A-GFP
  Species: M. musculus (mouse)
  Cloning method: Gibson Cloning
Terms and licenses: Academic/Nonprofit Terms; Industry Terms: Not Available to Industry
Depositor comments: Please visit https://www.researchsquare.com/article/rs-797586/v1 for preprint.
How to cite: pAAV-CAG-mRhubarb713-P2A-GFP was a gift from Kiryl Piatkevich (Addgene plasmid # 197172 ; http://n2t.net/addgene:197172 ; RRID:Addgene_197172)
